Addgene plasmid #155331: pROF346
Purpose: Binary vector for expression of PULSE system (under the control of AtUbi10 promoter) controlling Venus-H2B. It constitutively expresses Cerulean-NLS and a plant selection cassette.
Depositing lab: Matias Zurbriggen. Depositing organization: Heinrich-Heine-Universitaet Duesseldorf. Publication: Optogenetic control of gene expression in plants in the presence of ambient white light. Ochoa-Fernandez R, Abel NB, Wieland FG, Schlegel J, Koch LA, Miller JB, Engesser R, Giuriani G, Brandl SM, Timmer J, Weber W, Ott T, Simon R, Zurbriggen MD. Nat Methods. 2020 Jul;17(7):717-725. doi: 10.1038/s41592-020-0868-y. Epub 2020 Jun 29. PubMed 32601426.
Backbone
  Vector backbone: EC50505/pL2V-1
  Vector type: Plant Expression, Synthetic Biology
  Selectable markers: Kanamycin
Growth in bacteria
  Bacterial resistance: Kanamycin, 50 μg/mL
  Growth temperature: 30°C
  Growth strain: DH5alpha
  Growth instructions: The operator repetitions can be lost after bacterial propagation. It is recommended to grow the bacteria at 30°C and sequence the repeats after new DNA preparations.
  Copy number: Unknown
Gene/Insert
  Gene/Insert name: RB_KanR_Tnos-NLS-PIF6-E-PUbi10_Tnos-nCerulean-PUbi10_Tnos-NLS-VP16-PhyB-PUbi10_Tnos-EL222-NLS-SRDX-PUbi10_T35S-nVenus-POpto_LB
  Species: Synthetic
  Cloning method: Gibson Cloning
  Sequencing primers: 5′ pBR322ori-F
Terms and licenses: Academic/Nonprofit Terms; Industry Terms: Not Available to Industry
How to cite: pROF346 was a gift from Matias Zurbriggen (Addgene plasmid # 155331 ; http://n2t.net/addgene:155331 ; RRID:Addgene_155331)
