[The description below was written by a language model from this plasmid's Addgene catalogue record and pLannotate feature annotations shown in this document.]
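Description:
pROF346 is a 17.6 kb T-DNA binary vector built on the EC50505/pL2V-1 backbone for Agrobacterium-mediated plant expression of the PULSE optogenetic gene-expression system. Outside the T-DNA borders it carries a ColE1/pUC-type origin for replication in E. coli, the pVS1 replicon (oriV, RepA and the StaA stability protein) for maintenance in Agrobacterium, and an aphA-3 kanamycin resistance gene for bacterial selection. Within the T-DNA, a NOS promoter–nptII–NOS terminator cassette provides kanamycin selection of transformed plants.

Between the right and left border repeats lie five further transcription units. According to the record, the system components are driven by the Arabidopsis Ubi10 promoter, although these promoters are not annotated in the feature table. The red-light "on" module consists of a PhyB fragment fused to the VP16 activation domain and an NLS, together with a PIF6 fragment fused to the E DNA-binding protein and an NLS; red light induces PhyB–PIF6 association, which recruits VP16 to the target promoter. The blue-light "off" module is EL222, a light-activated DNA-binding protein from Erythrobacter litoralis, fused to an NLS and the SRDX repressor motif, so that it binds and silences the same promoter under blue or white light. Combining the two modules is intended to keep expression off in ambient white light and to allow activation by red light. The synthetic POpto promoter, containing a minimal promoter element that pLannotate matched to a TRE3G fragment, controls a Venus–histone H2B nuclear reporter terminated by the CaMV poly(A) signal. A constitutive nuclear Cerulean cassette serves as a normalisation or transformation marker. The record notes that the operator repeats can be lost during bacterial propagation.
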