Features (pLannotate 1.2.2; 25 found; start..end, strand, type, name):
      1..25      -  misc_feature   RB T-DNA repeat: right border repeat from nopaline C58 T-DNA
    535..580     +  promoter       TRE3GV promoter (fragment): 3rd-generation Tet-responsive promoter that can be activated by binding of Tet-On® 3G, optimized for retroviral and lentiviral vectors
    645..1361    +  CDS            Venus: Venus is a basic (constitutively fluorescent) yellow fluorescent protein published in 2002, derived from Aequorea victoria. It is reported to be a rapidly-maturing weak dimer with moderate acid sensitivity.
   1371..1805    +  CDS            H2B10_ARATH: Experimental evidence at protein level: Swiss-Prot protein existence level 1. Core component of nucleosome. Nucleosomes wrap and compact DNA into chromatin, limiting DNA accessibility to the cellular machineries which require DNA as a template. Histones thereby play a central role in transcription regulation, DNA repair, DNA replication and chromosomal stability. DNA accessibility is regulated via a complex set of post-translational modifications of histones, also called histone code, and nucleosome remodeling. From Arabidopsis thaliana (Mouse-ear cress).
   1860..2034    +  polyA_signal   CaMV poly(A) signal: cauliflower mosaic virus polyadenylation signal
   2761..3387    +  CDS            LVHTH_ERYLH (fragment): Experimental evidence at protein level: Swiss-Prot protein existence level 1. Has reversible, light-dependent DNA-binding activity. Upon illumination an internal FMN-protein adduct is formed which changes the protein conformation so that the previously sequestered DNA-binding domain is free to bind DNA. Binds to sequences within in its own promoter when illuminated but not when it has been incubated in the dark. From Erythrobacter litoralis (strain HTCC2594).
   3403..3655    +  terminator     NOS terminator: nopaline synthase terminator and poly(A) signal
   4325..6274    +  CDS            PHYB (fragment): PHYB_ARATH - Also known as HY3 From Arabidopsis thaliana (Mouse-ear cress).
   6464..6697    +  CDS            VP16 AD: transcriptional activation domain of herpes simplex virus protein VP16 (Triezenberg et al., 1988; Cousens et al., 1989); UL48
   6734..6986    +  terminator     NOS terminator: nopaline synthase terminator and poly(A) signal
   8534..9250    +  CDS            Cerulean: Cerulean is a basic (constitutively fluorescent) cyan fluorescent protein published in 2004, derived from Aequorea victoria. It has low acid sensitivity.
   9304..9556    +  terminator     NOS terminator: nopaline synthase terminator and poly(A) signal
  10856..11155   +  CDS            PIF6 (fragment): PIF6_ARATH - Also known as BHLH132, EN111, PIL2. Experimental evidence at protein level: Swiss-Prot protein existence level 1. From Arabidopsis thaliana (Mouse-ear cress).
  11192..11444   +  terminator     NOS terminator: nopaline synthase terminator and poly(A) signal
  11547..11726   +  promoter       NOS promoter: nopaline synthase promoter
  11748..12542   +  CDS            NeoR/KanR: aminoglycoside phosphotransferase from Tn5; aph(3')-II (or nptII); confers resistance to neomycin, kanamycin, and G418 (Geneticin®)
  12555..12807   +  terminator     NOS terminator: nopaline synthase terminator and poly(A) signal
  12902..12926   -  misc_feature   LB T-DNA repeat: left border repeat from nopaline C58 T-DNA
  13190..13819   +  CDS            pVS1 StaA: stability protein from the Pseudomonas plasmid pVS1 (Heeb et al., 2000)
  14248..15321   +  CDS            pVS1 RepA: replication protein from the Pseudomonas plasmid pVS1 (Heeb et al., 2000)
  15387..15581   +  rep_origin     pVS1 oriV: origin of replication for the Pseudomonas plasmid pVS1 (Heeb et al., 2000)
  15787..15847   +  rep_origin     oriV (fragment): incP origin of replication
  15864..15968   +  promoter       AmpR promoter: bla
  15969..16763   +  CDS            KanR: aminoglycoside phosphotransferase; aphA-3; confers resistance to kanamycin
  16934..17522   +  rep_origin     ori: high-copy-number ColE1/pMB1/pBR322/pUC origin of replication
>Addgene plasmid #155331 | pROF346 | addgene full sequence | sequence record 311105 | Addgene NGS Result
GTTTACCCGCCAATATATCCTGTCAAACACTGATAGTTTAAACTCCCTCGGTCACATGTGCATCCTCGCT
CGGAGCTTCGAAGTTTAAACGATTGAATATAACCGACGTGACTGTTACATTTAGGGATTGAATATAACCG
ACGTGACTGTTACATTTAGGGATTGAATATAACCGACGTGACTGTTACATTTAGGGATTGAATATAACCG
ACGTGACTGTTACATTTAGGGATAAACGATTGAATATAACCGACGTGACTGTTACATTTAGGGATTGAAT
ATAACCGACGTGACTGTTACATTTAGGGATTGAATATAACCGACGTGACTGTTACATTTAGGGATTGAAT
ATAACCGACGTGACTGTTACATTTAGGGATGCTAGCCTCGAGTAGGTAGCCTTTAGTCCATGCGTTATAG
GTAGCCTTTAGTCCATGCGTTATAGGTAGCCTTTAGTCCATGCGTTATAGGTAGCCTTTAGTCCATGCGT
TATAGGTAGCCTTTAGTCCATGAAGCTTAGACACTAGAGCTAGCCCTATATAAGCAGAGCTCGTTTAGTG
AACCGTCAGATCGCCTGGAGACGCCATCCACGCTGTTTTGACCTCCATAGAAGACACCGGGACCGATCCA
GCCTAATGACTAGTATGGTGAGCAAGGGCGAGGAGCTGTTCACCGGGGTGGTGCCCATCCTGGTCGAGCT
GGACGGCGACGTAAACGGCCACAAGTTCAGCGTGTCCGGCGAGGGCGAGGGCGATGCCACCTACGGCAAG
CTGACCCTGAAGCTGATCTGCACCACCGGCAAGCTGCCCGTGCCCTGGCCCACCCTCGTGACCACCCTGG
GCTACGGCCTGCAGTGCTTCGCCCGCTACCCCGACCACATGAAGCAGCACGACTTCTTCAAGTCCGCCAT
GCCCGAAGGCTACGTCCAGGAGCGCACCATCTTCTTCAAGGACGACGGCAACTACAAGACCCGCGCCGAG
GTGAAGTTCGAGGGCGACACCCTGGTGAACCGCATCGAGCTGAAGGGCATCGACTTCAAGGAGGACGGCA
ACATCCTGGGGCACAAGCTGGAGTACAACTACAACAGCCACAACGTCTATATCACCGCCGACAAGCAGAA
GAACGGCATCAAGGCCAACTTCAAGATCCGCCACAACATCGAGGACGGCGGCGTGCAGCTCGCCGACCAC
TACCAGCAGAACACCCCCATCGGCGACGGCCCCGTGCTGCTGCCCGACAACCACTACCTGAGCTACCAGT
CCGCCCTGAGCAAAGACCCCAACGAGAAGCGCGATCACATGGTCCTGCTGGAGTTCGTGACCGCCGCCGG
GATCACTCTCGGCATGGACGAGCTGTACAAGTTAATCGCAATGGCGAAGGCAGATAAGAAACCTGCGGAG
AAGAAACCGGCAGAGAAAACTCCGGCAGTCGAACCAGCAGCAGCGGCAGAGAAGAAACCAAAAGCCGGAA
AGAAACTCCCCAAGGAACCAGCCGTCGCCGGAGACAAGAAGAAGAAGAGATCAAAGAAGAACGTTGAGAC
ATACAAGATCTACATCTTCAAGGTGTTGAAGCAAGTTCATCCAGACATCGGAATCTCAAGCAAAGCCATG
GGAATCATGAACAGTTTCATCAACGATATCTTTGAGAAGCTTGCTGGTGAGTCTTCGAAGCTTGCGAGGT
ACAACAAGAAGCCGACGATTACTTCCAGGGAGATTCAGACTGCGGTTAGACTTGTGTTGCCCGGTGAGTT
GGCGAAACATGCTGTGTCTGAAGGGACTAAGGCGGTTACGAAGTTTACGAGTTCTTTAATTAACTAGCCT
GCAGGGCTTCTCTAGCTAGAGTCGATCGACAAGCTCGAGTTTCTCCATAATAATGTGTGAGTAGTTCCCA
GATAAGGGAATTAGGGTTCCTATAGGGTTTCGCTCATGTGTTGAGCATATAAGAAACCCTTAGTATGTAT
TTGTATTTGTAAAATACTTCTATCAATAAAATTTCTAATTCCTAAAACCAAAATCCAGTACTAAAATCCA
GATCGCTCTCGAGGAATTCCACAGGAGGACGAGTCAGTAATAAACGGCGTCAAAGTGGTTGCAGCCGGCA
CACACGAGTCGTGTTTATCAACTCAAAGCACAAATACTTTTCCTCAACCTAAAAATAAGGCAATTAGCCA
AAAACAACTTTGCGTGTAAACAACGCTCAATACACGTGTCATTTTATTATTAGCTATTGCTTCACCGCCT
TAGCTTTCTCGTGACCTAGTCGTCCTCGTCTTTTCTTCTTCTTCTTCTATAAAACAATACCCAAAGAGCT
CTTCTTCTTCACAATTCAGATTTCAATTTCTCAAAATCTTAAAAACTTTCTCTCAATTCTCTCTACCGTG
ATCAAGGTAAATTTCTGTGTTCCTTATTCTCTCAAAATCTTCGATTTTGTTTTCGTTCGATCCCAATTTC
GTATATGTTCTTTGGTTTAGATTCTGTTAATCTTAGATCGTAGACGATTTTCTGGGTTTGATCGTTAGAT
ATCATCTTAATTCTCGATTAGGGTTTCATAGATATCATCCGATTTGTTCAAATAATTTGAGTTTTGTCGA
ATAATTACTCTTCGATTTGTGATTTCTATCTAGATCTGGTGTTAGTTTCTAGTTTGTGCGATCGAATTTG
TCGATTAATCTGAGTTTTTCTGATTAACAGAATGATGCTTGATCTTGAACTTAGACTTGGTTTTGCTCCA
AAGAAGAAGAGGAAGGTGGGAGCTGGAGCTGGGGCAGACGACACACGCGTTGAGGTGCAACCGCCGGCGC
AGTGGGTCCTCGACCTGATCGAGGCCAGCCCGATCGCATCGGTCGTGTCCGATCCGCGTCTCGCCGACAA
TCCGCTGATCGCCATCAACCAGGCCTTCACCGACCTGACCGGCTATTCCGAAGAAGAATGCGTCGGCCGC
AATTGCCGATTCCTGGCAGGTTCCGGCACCGAGCCGTGGCTGACCGACAAGATCCGCCAAGGCGTGCGCG
AGCACAAGCCGGTGCTGGTCGAGATCCTGAACTACAAGAAGGACGGCACGCCGTTCCGCAATGCCGTGCT
CGTTGCACCGATCTACGATGACGACGACGAGCTTCTCTATTTCCTCGGCAGCCAGGTCGAAGTCGACGAC
GACCAGCCCAACATGGGCATGGCGCGCCGCGAACGCGCCGCGGAAATGCTCAAGACGCTGTCGCCGCGCC
AGCTCGAGGTTACGACGCTGGTGGCATCGGGCTTGCGCAACAAGGAAGTGGCGGCCCGGCTCGGCCTGTC
GGAGAAAACCGTCAAGATGCACCGCGGGCTGGTGATGGAAAAGCTCAACCTGAAGACCAGTGCCGATCTG
GTGCGCATTGCCGTCGAAGCCGGAATCTAAGCTTGTCAAGCAGATCGTTCAAACATTTGGCAATAAAGTT
TCTTAAGATTGAATCCTGTTGCCGGTCTTGCGATGATTATCATATAATTTCTGTTGAATTACGTTAAGCA
TGTAATAATTAACATGTAATGCATGACGTTATTTATGAGATGGGTTTTTATGATTAGAGTCCCGCAATTA
TACATTTAATACGCGATAGAAAACAAAATATAGCGCGCAAACTAGGATAAATTATCGCGCGCGGTGTCAT
CTATGTTACTAGATCGACGCTGCATGCGAATTCTCTGGGAGGACGAGTCAGTAATAAACGGCGTCAAAGT
GGTTGCAGCCGGCACACACGAGTCGTGTTTATCAACTCAAAGCACAAATACTTTTCCTCAACCTAAAAAT
AAGGCAATTAGCCAAAAACAACTTTGCGTGTAAACAACGCTCAATACACGTGTCATTTTATTATTAGCTA
TTGCTTCACCGCCTTAGCTTTCTCGTGACCTAGTCGTCCTCGTCTTTTCTTCTTCTTCTTCTATAAAACA
ATACCCAAAGAGCTCTTCTTCTTCACAATTCAGATTTCAATTTCTCAAAATCTTAAAAACTTTCTCTCAA
TTCTCTCTACCGTGATCAAGGTAAATTTCTGTGTTCCTTATTCTCTCAAAATCTTCGATTTTGTTTTCGT
TCGATCCCAATTTCGTATATGTTCTTTGGTTTAGATTCTGTTAATCTTAGATCGTAGACGATTTTCTGGG
TTTGATCGTTAGATATCATCTTAATTCTCGATTAGGGTTTCATAGATATCATCCGATTTGTTCAAATAAT
TTGAGTTTTGTCGAATAATTACTCTTCGATTTGTGATTTCTATCTAGATCTGGTGTTAGTTTCTAGTTTG
TGCGATCGAATTTGTCGATTAATCTGAGTTTTTCTGATTAACAGAATGACAACAATGGTTTCCGGAGTCG
GGGGTAGTGGCGGTGGCCGTGGCGGTGGCCGTGGCGGAGAAGAAGAACCGTCGTCAAGTCACACTCCTAA
TAACCGAAGAGGAGGAGAACAAGCTCAATCGTCGGGAACGAAATCTCTCAGACCAAGAAGCAACACTGAA
TCAATGAGCAAAGCAATTCAACAGTACACCGTCGACGCAAGACTCCACGCCGTTTTCGAACAATCCGGCG
AATCAGGGAAATCATTCGACTACTCACAATCACTCAAAACGACGACGTACGGTTCCTCTGTACCTGAGCA
ACAGATCACAGCTTATCTCTCTCGAATCCAGCGAGGTGGTTACATTCAGCCTTTCGGATGTATGATCGCC
GTCGATGAATCCAGTTTCCGGATCATCGGTTACAGTGAAAACGCCAGAGAAATGTTAGGGATTATGCCTC
AATCTGTTCCTACTCTTGAGAAACCTGAGATTCTAGCTATGGGAACTGATGTGAGATCTTTGTTCACTTC
TTCGAGCTCGATTCTACTCGAGCGTGCTTTCGTTGCTCGAGAGATTACCTTGTTAAATCCGGTTTGGATC
CATTCCAAGAATACTGGTAAACCGTTTTACGCCATTCTTCATAGGATTGATGTTGGTGTTGTTATTGATT
TAGAGCCAGCTAGAACTGAAGATCCTGCGCTTTCTATTGCTGGTGCTGTTCAATCGCAGAAACTCGCGGT
TCGTGCGATTTCTCAGTTACAGGCTCTTCCTGGTGGAGATATTAAGCTTTTGTGTGACACTGTCGTGGAA
AGTGTGAGGGACTTGACTGGTTATGATCGTGTTATGGTTTATAAGTTTCATGAAGATGAGCATGGAGAAG
TTGTAGCTGAGAGTAAACGAGATGATTTAGAGCCTTATATTGGACTGCATTATCCTGCTACTGATATTCC
TCAAGCGTCAAGGTTCTTGTTTAAGCAGAACCGTGTCCGAATGATAGTAGATTGCAATGCCACACCTGTT
CTTGTGGTCCAGGACGATAGGCTAACTCAGTCTATGTGCTTGGTTGGTTCTACTCTTAGGGCTCCTCATG
GTTGTCACTCTCAGTATATGGCTAACATGGGATCTATTGCGTCTTTAGCAATGGCGGTTATAATCAATGG
AAATGAAGATGATGGGAGCAATGTAGCTAGTGGAAGAAGCTCGATGAGGCTTTGGGGTTTGGTTGTTTGC
CATCACACTTCTTCTCGCTGCATACCGTTTCCGCTAAGGTATGCTTGTGAGTTTTTGATGCAGGCTTTCG
GTTTACAGTTAAACATGGAATTGCAGTTAGCTTTGCAAATGTCAGAGAAACGCGTTTTGAGAACGCAGAC
ACTGTTATGTGATATGCTTCTGCGTGACTCGCCTGCTGGAATTGTTACACAGAGTCCCAGTATCATGGAC
TTAGTGAAATGTGACGGTGCAGCATTTCTTTACCACGGGAAGTATTACCCGTTGGGTGTTGCTCCTAGTG
AAGTTCAGATAAAAGATGTTGTGGAGTGGTTGCTTGCGAATCATGCGGATTCAACCGGATTAAGCACTGA
TAGTTTAGGCGATGCGGGGTATCCCGGTGCAGCTGCGTTAGGGGATGCTGTGTGCGGTATGGCAGTTGCA
TATATCACAAAAAGAGACTTTCTTTTTTGGTTTCGATCTCACACTGCGAAAGAAATCAAATGGGGAGGCG
CTAAGCATCATCCGGAGGATAAAGATGATGGGCAACGAATGCATCCTCGTTCGTCCTTTCAGGCTTTTCT
TGAAGTTGTTAAGAGCCGGAGTCAGCCATGGGAAACTGCGGAAATGGATGCGATTCACTCGCTCCAGCTT
ATTCTGAGAGACTCTTTTAAAGAATCTGAGGCGGCTATGAACTCTAAAGTTGTGGATGGTGTGGTTCAGC
CATGTAGGGATATGGCGGGGGAACAGGGGATTGATGAGTTAGGTGAATTCGATAGTGCTGGTAGTGCTGG
TAGTGCTGGTTCCGCGTACAGCCGCGCGCGTACGAAAAACAATTACGGGTCTACCATCGAGGGCCTGCTC
GATCTCCCGGACGACGACGCCCCCGAAGAGGCGGGGCTGGCGGCTCCGCGCCTGTCCTTTCTCCCCGCGG
GACACACGCGCAGACTGTCGACGGCCCCCCCGACCGATGTCAGCCTGGGGGACGAGCTCCACTTAGACGG
CGAGGACGTGGCGATGGCGCATGCCGACGCGCTAGACGATTTCGATCTGGACATGTTGGGGGACGGGGAT
TCCCCGGGTCCGGGATTTACCCCCCACGACTCCGCCCCCTACGGCGCTCTGGATATGGCCGACTTCGAGT
TTGAGCAGATGTTTACCGATGCCCTTGGAATTGACGAGTACGGTGGGCCAAAGAAGAAGAGGAAGGTGTA
GGCTTGTCAAGCAGATCGTTCAAACATTTGGCAATAAAGTTTCTTAAGATTGAATCCTGTTGCCGGTCTT
GCGATGATTATCATATAATTTCTGTTGAATTACGTTAAGCATGTAATAATTAACATGTAATGCATGACGT
TATTTATGAGATGGGTTTTTATGATTAGAGTCCCGCAATTATACATTTAATACGCGATAGAAAACAAAAT
ATAGCGCGCAAACTAGGATAAATTATCGCGCGCGGTGTCATCTATGTTACTAGATCGACGCTCCATGGGA
ATTCGTAAGGAGGACGTCGTTGTGGTTGGTGCTTTCCTTACATTCTGAGCCTCTTTCCTTCTAATCCACT
CATCTGCATCTTCTTGTGTCCTTACTAATACCTCATTGGTTCCAAATTCCCTCCCTTTAAGCACCAGCTC
GTTTCTGTTCTTCCACAGCCTCCCAAGTATCCAAGGGACTAAAGCCTCCACATTCTTCAGATCAGGATAT
TCTTGTTTAAGATGTTGAACTCTATGGAGGTTTGTATGAACTGATGATCTAGGACCGGATAAGTTCCCTT
CTTCATAGCGAACTTATTCAAAGAATGTTTTGTGTATCATTCTTGTTACATTGTTATTAATGAAAAAATA
TTATTGGTCATTGGACTGAACACGAGTGTTAAATATGGACCAGGCCCCAAATAAGATCCATTGATATATG
AATTAAATAACAAGAATAAATCGAGTCACCAAACCACTTGCCTTTTTTAACGAGACTTGTTCACCAACTT
GATACAAAAGTCATTATCCTATGCAAATCAATAATCATACAAAAATATCCAATAACACTAAAAAAATTAA
AAGAAATGGATAATTTCACAATATGTTATACGATAAAGAAGTTACTTTTCCAAGAAATTCACTGATTTTA
TAAGCCCACTTGCATTAGATAAATGGCAAAAAAAAACAAAAAGGAAAAGAAATAAAGCACGAAGAATTCT
AGAAAATACGAAATACGCTTCAATGCAGTGGGACCCACGGTTCAATTATTGCCAATTTTCAGCTCCACCG
TATATTTAAAAAATAAAACGATAATGCTAAAAAAATATAAATCGTAACGATCGTTAAATCTCAACGGCTG
GATCTTATGACGACCGTTAAGGAAATTGTGGTTGTCGGACGAAGTCCAGTAATAAACGGCGTCAAAGTGG
TTGCAGCCGGCACACACGAGTCGTGTTTATCAACTCAAAGCACAAATACTTTTCCTCAACCTAAAAATAA
GGCAATTAGCCAAAAACAACTTTGCGTGTAAACAACGCTCAATACACGTGTCATTTTATTATTAGCTATT
GCTTCACCGCCTTAGCTTTCTCGTGACCTAGTCGTCCTCGTCTTTTCTTCTTCTTCTTCTATAAAACAAT
ACCCAAAGAGCTCTTCTTCTTCACAATTCAGATTTCAATTTCTCAAAATCTTAAAAACTTTCTCTCAATT
CTCTCTACCGTGATCAAGGTAAATTTCTGTGTTCCTTATTCTCTCAAAATCTTCGATTTTGTTTTCGTTC
GATCCCAATTTCGTATATGTTCTTTGGTTTAGATTCTGTTAATCTTAGATCGTAGACGATTTTCTGGGTT
TGATCGTTAGATATCATCTTAATTCTCGATTAGGGTTTCATAGATATCATCCGATTTGTTCAAATAATTT
GAGTTTTGTCGAATAATTACTCTTCGATTTGTGATTTCTATCTAGATCTGGTGTTAGTTTCTAGTTTGTG
CGATCGAATTTGTCGATTAATCTGAGTTTTTCTGATTAACAGATGCAGATCTTAATGTCGCGAATGGTGA
GCAAGGGCGAGGAGCTGTTCACCGGGGTGGTGCCCATCCTGGTCGAGCTGGACGGCGACGTAAACGGCCA
CAAGTTCAGCGTGTCCGGCGAGGGCGAGGGCGATGCCACCTACGGCAAGCTGACCCTGAAGTTCATCTGC
ACCACCGGCAAGCTGCCCGTGCCCTGGCCCACCCTCGTGACCACCCTGACCTGGGGCGTGCAGTGCTTCG
CCCGCTACCCCGACCACATGAAGCAGCACGACTTCTTCAAGTCCGCCATGCCCGAAGGCTACGTCCAGGA
GCGCACCATCTTCTTCAAGGACGACGGCAACTACAAGACCCGCGCCGAGGTGAAGTTCGAGGGCGACACC
CTGGTGAACCGCATCGAGCTGAAGGGCATCGACTTCAAGGAGGACGGCAACATCCTGGGGCACAAGCTGG
AGTACAACGCCATCAGCGACAACGTCTATATCACCGCCGACAAGCAGAAGAACGGCATCAAGGCCAACTT
CAAGATCCGCCACAACATCGAGGACGGCAGCGTGCAGCTCGCCGACCACTACCAGCAGAACACCCCCATC
GGCGACGGCCCCGTGCTGCTGCCCGACAACCACTACCTGAGCACCCAGTCCGCCCTGAGCAAAGACCCCA
ACGAGAAGCGCGATCACATGGTCCTGCTGGAGTTCGTGACCGCCGCCGGGATCACTCTCGGCATGGACGA
GCTGTACAAGTTAATTAACCCCAAGAAAAAGCGGAAGGTGTGAGCGATCGCGCTTGTCAAGCAGATCGTT
CAAACATTTGGCAATAAAGTTTCTTAAGATTGAATCCTGTTGCCGGTCTTGCGATGATTATCATATAATT
TCTGTTGAATTACGTTAAGCATGTAATAATTAACATGTAATGCATGACGTTATTTATGAGATGGGTTTTT
ATGATTAGAGTCCCGCAATTATACATTTAATACGCGATAGAAAACAAAATATAGCGCGCAAACTAGGATA
AATTATCGCGCGCGGTGTCATCTATGTTACTAGATCGACGCTGAGCTCGAATTCTAGTGGAGGACGAGTC
AGTAATAAACGGCGTCAAAGTGGTTGCAGCCGGCACACACGAGTCGTGTTTATCAACTCAAAGCACAAAT
ACTTTTCCTCAACCTAAAAATAAGGCAATTAGCCAAAAACAACTTTGCGTGTAAACAACGCTCAATACAC
GTGTCATTTTATTATTAGCTATTGCTTCACCGCCTTAGCTTTCTCGTGACCTAGTCGTCCTCGTCTTTTC
TTCTTCTTCTTCTATAAAACAATACCCAAAGAGCTCTTCTTCTTCACAATTCAGATTTCAATTTCTCAAA
ATCTTAAAAACTTTCTCTCAATTCTCTCTACCGTGATCAAGGTAAATTTCTGTGTTCCTTATTCTCTCAA
AATCTTCGATTTTGTTTTCGTTCGATCCCAATTTCGTATATGTTCTTTGGTTTAGATTCTGTTAATCTTA
GATCGTAGACGATTTTCTGGGTTTGATCGTTAGATATCATCTTAATTCTCGATTAGGGTTTCATAGATAT
CATCCGATTTGTTCAAATAATTTGAGTTTTGTCGAATAATTACTCTTCGATTTGTGATTTCTATCTAGAT
CTGGTGTTAGTTTCTAGTTTGTGCGATCGAATTTGTCGATTAATCTGAGTTTTTCTGATTAACAGAATGA
CAACAATGCCCCGCCCCAAGCTCAAGTCCGATGACGAGGTACTCGAGGCCGCCACCGTAGTGCTGAAGCG
TTGCGGTCCCATAGAGTTCACGCTCAGCGGAGTAGCAAAGGAGGTGGGGCTCTCCCGCGCAGCGTTAATC
CAGCGCTTCACCAACCGCGATACGCTGCTGGTGAGGATGATGGAGCGCGGCGTCGAGCAGGTGCGGCATT
ACCTGAATGCGATACCGATAGGCGCAGGGCCGCAAGGGCTCTGGGAATTTTTGCAGGTGCTCGTTCGGAG
CATGAACACTCGCAACGACTTCTCGGTGAACTATCTCATCTCCTGGTACGAGCTCCAGGTGCCGGAGCTA
CGCACGCTTGCGATCCAGCGGAACCGCGCGGTGGTGGAGGGGATCCGCAAGCGACTGCCCCCAGGTGCTC
CTGCGGCAGCTGAGTTGCTCCTGCACTCGGTCATCGCTGGCGCGACGATGCAGTGGGCCGTCGATCCGGA
TGGTGAGCTAGCTGATCATGTGCTGGCTCAGATCGCTGCCATCCTGTGTTTAATGTTTCCCGAACACGAC
GATTTCCAACTCCTCCAGGCACATGCGTCCGCGTACAGCTTAATTAACAGTGCTGGTAGTGCTGGTAGTG
CTGGTATGATGTTCTTACCAACCGATTATTGTTGCAGGTTAAGCGATCAAGAGTATATGGAGCTTGTGTT
TGAGAATGGCCAGATTCTTGCAAAGGGCCAAAGATCCAACGTTTCTCTGCATAATCAACGTACCAAATCG
ATCATGGATTTGTATGAGGCAGAGTATAACGAGGATTTCATGAAGAGTATCATCCATGGTGGTGGTGGTG
CCATCACAAATCTCGGGGACACGCAGGTTGTTCCACAAAGTCATGTTGCTGCTGCCCATGAAACAAACAT
GTTGGAAAGCAATAAACATGTTGACCCAAAGAAGAAGAGGAAGGTGTAGGCTTGTCAAGCAGATCGTTCA
AACATTTGGCAATAAAGTTTCTTAAGATTGAATCCTGTTGCCGGTCTTGCGATGATTATCATATAATTTC
TGTTGAATTACGTTAAGCATGTAATAATTAACATGTAATGCATGACGTTATTTATGAGATGGGTTTTTAT
GATTAGAGTCCCGCAATTATACATTTAATACGCGATAGAAAACAAAATATAGCGCGCAAACTAGGATAAA
TTATCGCGCGCGGTGTCATCTATGTTACTAGATCGACGCTAAGCTTGAATTCTTGCGGAGAGCGGAGAAT
TAAGGGAGTCACGTTATGACCCCCGCCGATGACGCGGGACAAGCCGTTTTACGTTTGGAACTGACAGAAC
CGCAACGTTGAAGGAGCCACTCAGCCGCGGGTTTCTGGAGTTTAATGAGCTAAGCACATACGTCAGAAAC
CATTATTGCGCGTTCAAAAGTCGCCTAAGGTCACTATCAGCTAGCAAATATTTCTTGTCAAAAATGCTCC
ACTGACGTTCCATAAATTCCCCTCGGTATCCAATTAGAGTCTCATATTCACTCTCAAATGATTGAACAAG
ATGGATTGCACGCAGGTTCTCCGGCCGCTTGGGTGGAGAGGCTATTCGGCTATGACTGGGCACAACAGAC
AATCGGCTGCTCTGATGCCGCCGTGTTCCGGCTGTCAGCGCAGGGGCGCCCGGTTCTTTTTGTCAAGACC
GACCTGTCCGGTGCCCTGAATGAACTCCAAGACGAGGCAGCGCGGCTATCGTGGCTGGCCACGACGGGCG
TTCCTTGCGCAGCTGTGCTCGACGTTGTCACTGAAGCGGGAAGGGACTGGCTGCTATTGGGCGAAGTGCC
GGGGCAGGATCTCCTGTCATCTCACCTTGCTCCTGCCGAGAAAGTATCCATCATGGCTGATGCAATGCGG
CGGCTGCATACGCTTGATCCGGCTACCTGCCCATTCGACCACCAAGCGAAACATCGCATCGAGCGAGGAC
GTACTCGGATGGAAGCCGGTCTTGTCGATCAGGATGATCTGGACGAAGAGCATCAGGGGCTCGCGCCAGC
CGAACTGTTCGCCAGGCTCAAGGCGCGGATGCCCGACGGCGAGGATCTCGTCGTGACCCAGGGCGATGCC
TGCTTGCCGAATATCATGGTGGAAAATGGCCGCTTTTCTGGATTCATCGACTGTGGCCGGCTGGGTGTGG
CGGACCGCTATCAGGACATAGCGTTGGCTACCCGTGATATTGCTGAAGAGCTTGGCGGCGAATGGGCTGA
CCGCTTCCTCGTGCTTTACGGTATCGCCGCTCCCGATTCGCAGCGCATCGCCTTCTATCGCCTTCTTGAC
GAGTTCTTCTGAGCTTGTCAAGCAGATCGTTCAAACATTTGGCAATAAAGTTTCTTAAGATTGAATCCTG
TTGCCGGTCTTGCGATGATTATCATATAATTTCTGTTGAATTACGTTAAGCATGTAATAATTAACATGTA
ATGCATGACGTTATTTATGAGATGGGTTTTTATGATTAGAGTCCCGCAATTATACATTTAATACGCGATA
GAAAACAAAATATAGCGCGCAAACTAGGATAAATTATCGCGCGCGGTGTCATCTATGTTACTAGATCGAC
GCTGGATCCGAATTCGGCAGGGCCCACTGCATCCACCCCAGTACATTAAAAACGTCCGCAATGTGTTATT
AAGTTGTCTAAGCGTCAATTTGTTTACACCACAATATATCCTGCCACCAGCCAGCCAACAGCTCCCCGAC
CGGCAGCTCGGCACAAAATCACCACTCGATACAGGCAGCCCATCAGCCGTGCGGCTGCATGAAATCCTGG
CCGGTTTGTCTGATGCCAAGCTGGCGGCCTGGCCGGCCAGCTTGGCCGCTGAAGAAACCGAGCGCCGCCG
TCTAAAAAGGTGATGTGTATTTGAGTAAAACAGCTTGCGTCATGCGGTCGCTGCGTATATGATGCGATGA
GTAAATAAACAAATACGCAAGGGGAACGCATGAAGGTTATCGCTGTACTTAACCAGAAAGGCGGGTCAGG
CAAGACGACCATCGCAACCCATCTAGCCCGCGCCCTGCAACTCGCCGGGGCCGATGTTCTGTTAGTCGAT
TCCGATCCCCAGGGCAGTGCCCGCGATTGGGCGGCCGTGCGGGAAGATCAACCGCTAACCGTTGTCGGCA
TCGACCGCCCGACGATTGACCGCGACGTGAAGGCCATCGGCCGGCGCGACTTCGTAGTGATCGACGGAGC
GCCCCAGGCGGCGGACTTGGCTGTGTCCGCGATCAAGGCAGCCGACTTCGTGCTGATTCCGGTGCAGCCA
AGCCCTTACGACATATGGGCCACCGCCGACCTGGTGGAGCTGGTTAAGCAGCGCATTGAGGTCACGGATG
GAAGGCTACAAGCGGCCTTTGTCGTGTCGCGGGCGATCAAAGGCACGCGCATCGGCGGTGAGGTTGCCGA
GGCGCTGGCCGGGTACGAGCTGCCCATTCTTGAGTCCCGTATCACGCAGCGCGTGAGCTACCCAGGCACT
GCCGCCGCCGGCACAACCGTTCTTGAATCAGAACCCGAGGGCGACGCTGCCCGCGAGGTCCAGGCGCTGG
CCGCTGAAATTAAATCAAAACTCATTTGAGTTAATGAGGTAAAGAGAAAATGAGCAAAAGCACAAACACG
CTAAGTGCCGGCCGTCCGAGCGCACGCAGCAGCAAGGCTGCAACGTTGGCCAGCCTGGCAGACACGCCAG
CCATGAAGCGGGTCAACTTTCAGTTGCCGGCGGAGGATCACACCAAGCTGAAGATGTACGCGGTACGCCA
AGGCAAGACCATTACCGAGCTGCTATCTGAATACATCGCGCAGCTACCAGAGTAAATGAGCAAATGAATA
AATGAGTAGATGAATTTTAGCGGCTAAAGGAGGCGGCATGGAAAATCAAGAACAACCAGGCACCGACGCC
GTGGAATGCCCCATGTGTGGAGGAACGGGCGGTTGGCCAGGCGTAAGCGGCTGGGTTGTCTGCCGGCCCT
GCAATGGCACTGGAACCCCCAAGCCCGAGGAATCGGCGTGAGCGGTCGCAAACCATCCGGCCCGGTACAA
ATCGGCGCGGCGCTGGGTGATGACCTGGTGGAGAAGTTGAAGGCCGCGCAGGCCGCCCAGCGGCAACGCA
TCGAGGCAGAAGCACGCCCCGGTGAATCGTGGCAAGCGGCCGCTGATCGAATCCGCAAAGAATCCCGGCA
ACCGCCGGCAGCCGGTGCGTCGTCGATTAGGAAGCCGCCCAAGGGCGACGAGCAACCAGATTTTTTCGTT
CCGATGCTCTATGACGTGGGCACCCGCGATAGTCGCAGCATCATGGACGTGGCCGTTTTCCGTCTGTCGA
AGCGTGACCGACGAGCTGGCGAGGTGATCCGCTACGAGCTTCCAGACGGGCACGTAGAGGTTTCCGCAGG
GCCGGCCGGCATGGCCAGTGTGTGGGATTACGACCTGGTACTGATGGCGGTTTCCCATCTAACCGAATCC
ATGAACCGATACCGGGAAGGGAAGGGAGACAAGCCCGGCCGCGTGTTCCGTCCACACGTTGCGGACGTAC
TCAAGTTCTGCCGGCGAGCCGATGGCGGAAAGCAGAAAGACGACCTGGTAGAAACCTGCATTCGGTTAAA
CACCACGCACGTTGCCATGCAGCGTACGAAGAAGGCCAAGAACGGCCGCCTGGTGACGGTATCCGAGGGT
GAAGCCTTGATTAGCCGCTACAAGATCGTAAAGAGCGAAACCGGGCGGCCGGAGTACATCGAGATCGAGC
TAGCTGATTGGATGTACCGCGAGATCACAGAAGGCAAGAACCCGGACGTGCTGACGGTTCACCCCGATTA
CTTTTTGATCGATCCCGGCATCGGCCGTTTTCTCTACCGCCTGGCACGCCGCGCCGCAGGCAAGGCAGAA
GCCAGATGGTTGTTCAAGACGATCTACGAACGCAGTGGCAGCGCCGGAGAGTTCAAGAAGTTCTGTTTCA
CCGTGCGCAAGCTGATCGGGTCAAATGACCTGCCGGAGTACGATTTGAAGGAGGAGGCGGGGCAGGCTGG
CCCGATCCTAGTCATGCGCTACCGCAACCTGATCGAGGGCGAAGCATCCGCCGGTTCCTAATGTACGGAG
CAGATGCTAGGGCAAATTGCCCTAGCAGGGGAAAAAGGTCGAAAAAGCTTCTTTCCTGTGGATAGCACGT
ACATTGGGAACCCAAAGCCGTACATTGGGAACCGGAACCCGTACATTGGGAACCCAAAGCCGTACATTGG
GAACCGGTCACACATGTAAGTGACTGATATAAAAGAGAAAAAAGGCGATTTTTCCGCCTAAAACTCTTTA
AAACTTATTAAAACTCTTAAAACCCGCCTGGCCTGTGCATAACTGTCTGGCCAGCGCACAGCCGAAGAGC
TGCAAAAAGCGCCTACCCTTCGGTCGCTGCGCTCCCTACGCCCCGCCGCTTCGCGTCGGCCTATCGCGGC
CGCTGGCCGCTCAAAAATGGCTGGCCTACGGCCAGGCAATCTACCAGGGCGCGGACAAGCCGCGCCGTCG
CCACTCGACCGCCGGCGCCCACATCAAGGCACCGAGCTCCCATCCCCCCAGGGGCTGCGCCCCTCGGCCG
CGAACGGCCTCACCCCAAAAATGGCAGCGCTGGCCAATTCGTGCGCGGAACCCCTATTTGTTTATTTTTC
TAAATACATTCAAATATGTATCCGCTCATGAGACAATAACCTTGATAAATGCTTCAATAATATTGAAAAA
GGAAGAGTATGGCTAAAATGAGAATATCACCGGAATTGAAAAAACTGATCGAAAAATACCGCTGCGCAAA
AGATACGGAAGGAATGTCTCCTGCTAAGGTATATAAGCTGGTGGGAGAAAATGAAAACCTATATTTAAAA
ATGACGGACAGCCGGTATAAAGGGACCACCTATGATGTGGAACGGGAAAAGGACATGATGCTATGGCTGG
AAGGAAAGCTGCCTGTTCCAAAGGTCCTGCACTTTGAACGGCATGATGGCTGGAGCAATCTGCTCATGAG
TGAGGCCGATGGCGTCCTTTGCTCGGAAGAGTATGAAGATGAACAAAGCCCTGAAAAGATTATCGAGCTG
TATGCGGAGTGCATCAGGCTCTTTCACTCCATCGACATATCGGATTGTCCCTATACGAATAGCTTAGACA
GCCGCTTAGCCGAATTGGATTACTTACTGAATAACGATCTGGCCGATGTGGATTGCGAAAACTGGGAAGA
GGACACTCCATTTAAAGATCCGCGCGAGCTGTATGATTTTTTAAAGACGGAAAAGCCCGAAGAGGAACTT
GTCTTTTCCCACGGCGACCTGGGAGACAGCAACATCTTTGTGAAAGATGGCAAAGTAAGTGGCTTTATTG
ATCTTGGGAGAAGCGGCAGGGCGGACAAGTGGTATGACATTGCCTTCTGCGTCCGGTCGATCAGGGAGGA
TATCGGGGAAGAACAGTATGTCGAGCTATTTTTTGACTTACTGGGGATCAAGCCTGATTGGGAGAAAATA
AAATATTATATTTTACTGGATGAATTGTTTTAGCTGTCAGACCAAGTTTACTCATATATACTTTAGATTG
ATTTAAAACTTCATTTTTAATTTAAAAGGATCTAGGTGAAGATCCTTTTTGATAATCTCATGACCAAAAT
CCCTTAACGTGAGTTTTCGTTCCACTGAGCGTCAGACCCCGTAGAAAAGATCAAAGGATCTTCTTGAGAT
CCTTTTTTTCTGCGCGTAATCTGCTGCTTGCAAACAAAAAAACCACCGCTACCAGCGGTGGTTTGTTTGC
CGGATCAAGAGCTACCAACTCTTTTTCCGAAGGTAACTGGCTTCAGCAGAGCGCAGATACCAAATACTGT
CCTTCTAGTGTAGCCGTAGTTAGGCCACCACTTCAAGAACTCTGTAGCACCGCCTACATACCTCGCTCTG
CTAATCCTGTTACCAGTGGCTGCTGCCAGTGGCGATAAGTCGTGTCTTACCGGGTTGGACTCAAGACGAT
AGTTACCGGATAAGGCGCAGCGGTCGGGCTGAACGGGGGGTTCGTGCACACAGCCCAGCTTGGAGCGAAC
GACCTACACCGAACTGAGATACCTACAGCGTGAGCTATGAGAAAGCGCCACGCTTCCCGAAGGGAGAAAG
GCGGACAGGTATCCGGTAAGCGGCAGGGTCGGAACAGGAGAGCGCACGAGGGAGCTTCCAGGGGGAAACG
CCTGGTATCTTTATAGTCCTGTCGGGTTTCGCCACCTCTGACTTGAGCGTCGATTTTTGTGATGCTCGTC
AGGGGGGCGGAGCCTATGGAAAAACGCCAGCAACGCGGCCTTTTTACGGTTCCTGTGGTTGGCACATACA
AATGGACGAACGGATAAACCTTTTCACGCCCTTTTAAATATCCGATTATTCTAATAAACGCTCTTTTCTC
TTAG
